Addgene plasmid #211098: pNLF1-C_RAB7A:1-207
Purpose: Mammalian expression of full-length human RAB7A. C-terminal NanoLuc luciferase tag.
Depositing lab: Cheryl Arrowsmith. Depositing organization: University of Toronto. Publication: A Target Class Ligandability Evaluation of WD40 Repeat-Containing Proteins. Ackloo S, Li F, Szewczyk M, Seitova A, Loppnau P, Zeng H, Xu J, Ahmad S, Arnautova YA, Baghaie AJ, Beldar S, Bolotokova A, Centrella PA, Chau I, Clark MA, Cuozzo JW, Dehghani-Tafti S, Disch JS, Dong A, Dumas A, Feng JA, Ghiabi P, Gibson E, Gilmer J, Goldman B, Green SR, Guie MA, Guilinger JP, Harms N, Herasymenko O, Houliston S, Hutchinson A, Kearnes S, Keefe AD, Kimani SW, Kramer T, Kutera M, Kwak HA, Lento C, Li Y, Liu J, Loup J, Machado RAC, Mulhern CJ, Perveen S, Righetto GL, Riley P, Shrestha S, Sigel EA, Silva M, Sintchak MD, Slakman BL, Taylor RD, Thompson J, Torng W, Underkoffler C, von Rechenberg M, Walsh RT, Watson I, Wilson DJ, Wolf E, Yadav M, Yazdi AK, Zhang J, Zhang Y, Santhakumar V, Edwards AM, Barsyte-Lovejoy D, Schapira M, Brown PJ, Halabelian L, Arrowsmith CH. J Med Chem. 2025 Jan 23;68(2):1092-1112. doi: 10.1021/acs.jmedchem.4c02010. Epub 2024 Nov 4. PubMed 39495097.
Backbone
  Vector backbone: pNLF1-C
  Backbone manufacturer: Promega
  Vector type: Mammalian Expression
  Selectable markers: Hygromycin
Growth in bacteria
  Bacterial resistance: Ampicillin, 100 μg/mL
  Growth temperature: 37°C
  Growth strain: DH5alpha
  Copy number: High Copy
Gene/Insert
  Gene/Insert name: RAB7A:M1-C207
  Species: H. sapiens (human)
  Insert size (bp): 621
  Mutation: wild type
  Entrez Gene: RAB7A (a.k.a. CMT2B, PRO2706, RAB7)
  Promoter: CMV
  Tag / fusion protein: NanoLuc luciferase (C terminal on insert)
  Cloning method: Ligation Independent Cloning
  Sequencing primers: 5′ ttacagctcttaaggctagag; 3′ agccggctgtctgtcgccag
Resource information
  A portion of this plasmid was derived from a plasmid made by: Mammalian Gene Collection (BC013728)
Terms and licenses: Academic/Nonprofit Terms; Industry Terms: Not Available to Industry
Depositor comments: 5' Cloning Site: EcoR1 (not destroyed), 3' Cloning Site: Xba1 (not destroyed). C terminal tag: srfgpnscrralgssgvftledfvgdwrqtagynldqvleqggvsslfqnlgvsvtpiqrivlsgenglkidihviipyeglsgdqmgqiekifkvvypvddhhfkvilhygtlvidgvtpnmidyfgrpyegiavfdgkkitvtgtlwngnkiiderlinpdgsllfrvtingvtgwrlcerila.
How to cite: pNLF1-C_RAB7A:1-207 was a gift from Cheryl Arrowsmith (Addgene plasmid # 211098 ; http://n2t.net/addgene:211098 ; RRID:Addgene_211098)
