[The description below was written by a language model from this plasmid's Addgene catalogue record and pLannotate feature annotations shown in this document.]
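Description:
pNLF1-C_RAB7A:1-207 is a mammalian expression plasmid of about 6.6 kb built on the Promega pNLF1-C backbone. It encodes full-length, wild-type human RAB7A (residues M1 to C207, a 621 bp insert) fused at its C terminus to NanoLuc luciferase. The RAB7A coding sequence was derived from a Mammalian Gene Collection clone and inserted by ligation-independent cloning between EcoRI and XbaI sites, both of which are retained. In bacteria the plasmid replicates from a high-copy ColE1/pUC-type origin and is selected with ampicillin through the β-lactamase gene. A ColE1 cer site is also present, which helps keep the plasmid monomeric.

Expression of the fusion is driven by the CMV immediate-early enhancer and promoter. A chimeric β-globin/immunoglobulin intron follows, which generally improves mRNA processing and expression, and an SV40 polyadenylation signal lies downstream of the fusion. A T7 promoter sits just upstream of the open reading frame and could support in vitro transcription. RAB7A is joined through a short linker to the human codon-optimised NanoLuc sequence. A separate cassette places the hygromycin phosphotransferase gene (hph) under the SV40 early promoter with a synthetic poly(A) signal, allowing hygromycin selection of stably transfected mammalian cells. Several small fragment annotations in the feature table (SET1, T7 terminator, large T antigen, M13 ori, bom, tnpA) appear to be partial matches to backbone sequence rather than functional elements.

RAB7A is a small GTPase that regulates endo-lysosomal trafficking. A NanoLuc-tagged version is the kind of reagent used as a luminescent donor or reporter in cell-based assays such as BRET interaction or target-engagement measurements, although the record states only mammalian expression as the purpose.
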