Features (pLannotate 1.2.2; 20 found; start..end, strand, type, name):
    140..517     +  enhancer       CMV enhancer: human cytomegalovirus immediate early enhancer
    519..718     +  promoter       CMV promoter: human cytomegalovirus (CMV) immediate early promoter
    857..989     +  intron         chimeric intron: chimera between introns from human β-globin and immunoglobulin heavy chain genes
   1033..1051    +  promoter       T7 promoter: promoter for bacteriophage T7 RNA polymerase
   1085..1705    +  CDS            RAB7A: RAB7A_HUMAN - Also known as RAB7. Experimental evidence at protein level: Swiss-Prot protein existence level 1. Small GTPase which cycles between active GTP-bound and inactive GDP-bound states. In its active state, binds to a variety of effector proteins playing a key role in the regulation of endo- lysosomal trafficking. Governs early-to-late endosomal maturation, microtubule minus-end as well as plus-end directed endosomal migration and positioning, and endosome-lysosome transport through different protein-protein interaction cascades. Plays a central role, not only in endosomal traffic, but
   1754..2266    +  CDS            Nluc: NanoLuc® luciferase human codon-optimized
   2299..2348    +  CDS            SET1 (fragment): solubility-enhancement tag derived from T7 phage gene 10B
   2356..2375    +  terminator     T7 terminator (fragment): transcription terminator for bacteriophage T7 RNA polymerase
   2397..2518    -  polyA_signal   SV40 poly(A) signal: SV40 polyadenylation signal
   2541..2609    -  CDS            large T antigen (fragment): large T antigen from SV40 (simian virus 40)
   2614..2646    +  rep_origin     M13 ori (fragment): M13 bacteriophage origin of replication; arrow indicates direction of (+) strand synthesis
   2647..2698    -  misc_feature   bom (fragment): basis of mobility region from pBR322
   2763..3120    +  promoter       SV40 promoter: SV40 enhancer and early promoter
   3151..4173    +  CDS            hph: KHYB_ECOLX - Experimental evidence at protein level: Swiss-Prot protein existence level 1. The aminoglycoside phosphotransferases achieve inactivation of their antibiotic substrates by phosphorylation. Only phosphorylates hygromycin and closely related compounds such as demethyl analogs and destomycin. From Escherichia coli.
   4212..4260    +  polyA_signal   poly(A) signal: synthetic polyadenylation signal
   4281..4373    -  CDS            tnpA (fragment): TN5P_ECOLX - Also known as tnp. Experimental evidence at protein level: Swiss-Prot protein existence level 1. Mediates transposition of transposon Tn5 by a 'cut and paste' mechanism. First, the monomeric transposase binds the 19 bp inverted DNA repeats flanking the transposon. Then, dimerization of the DNA- bound transposase creates a synaptic DNA complex. After nicking of the first DNA strand, excision of the transposon proceeds through a series of intermediates. The transposase then mediates the insertion of the transposon at a new site by strand transfer. The activity of the wild- type tran
   4416..4520    +  promoter       AmpR promoter: bla
   4521..5381    +  CDS            AmpR: β-lactamase; bla; confers resistance to ampicillin, carbenicillin, and related antibiotics
   5539..6127    -  rep_origin     ori: high-copy-number ColE1/pMB1/pBR322/pUC origin of replication
   6243..6526    +  misc_feature   cer region: ColE1-derived recombination site that helps to maintain plasmids as monomers
>Addgene plasmid #211098 | pNLF1-C_RAB7A:1-207 | addgene full sequence | sequence record 425978 | Addgene NGS Result
TCAATATTGGCCATTAGCCATATTATTCATTGGTTATATAGCATAAATCAATATTGGCTATTGGCCATTG
CATACGTTGTATCTATATCATAATATGTACATTTATATTGGCTCATGTCCAATATGACCGCCATGTTGGC
ATTGATTATTGACTAGTTATTAATAGTAATCAATTACGGGGTCATTAGTTCATAGCCCATATATGGAGTT
CCGCGTTACATAACTTACGGTAAATGGCCCGCCTGGCTGACCGCCCAACGACCCCCGCCCATTGACGTCA
ATAATGACGTATGTTCCCATAGTAACGCCAATAGGGACTTTCCATTGACGTCAATGGGTGGAGTATTTAC
GGTAAACTGCCCACTTGGCAGTACATCAAGTGTATCATATGCCAAGTCCGCCCCCTATTGACGTCAATGA
CGGTAAATGGCCCGCCTGGCATTATGCCCAGTACATGACCTTACGGGACTTTCCTACTTGGCAGTACATC
TACGTATTAGTCATCGCTATTACCATGGTGATGCGGTTTTGGCAGTACACCAATGGGCGTGGATAGCGGT
TTGACTCACGGGGATTTCCAAGTCTCCACCCCATTGACGTCAATGGGAGTTTGTTTTGGCACCAAAATCA
ACGGGACTTTCCAAAATGTCGTAATAACCCCGCCCCGTTGACGCAAATGGGCGGTAGGCGTGTACGGTGG
GAGGTCTATATAAGCAGAGCTGGTTTAGTGAACCGTCAGATCACTAGAAGCTTTATTGCGGTAGTTTATC
ACAGTTAAATTGCTAACGCAGTCAGTGCTTCTGACACAACAGTCTCGAACTTAAGCTGCAGAAGTTGGTC
GTGAGGCACTGGGCAGGTAAGTATCAAGGTTACAAGACAGGTTTAAGGAGACCAATAGAAACTGGGCTTG
TCGAGACAGAGAAGACTCTTGCGTTTCTGATAGGCACCTATTGGTCTTACTGACATCCACTTTGCCTTTC
TCTCCACAGGTGTCCACTCCCAGTTCAATTACAGCTCTTAAGGCTAGAGTATTAATACGACTCACTATAG
GGCTAGCAAAGCGATCGCTTCCGAATTCGCCACCATGACCTCTAGGAAGAAAGTGTTGCTGAAGGTTATC
ATCCTGGGAGATTCTGGAGTCGGGAAGACATCACTCATGAACCAGTATGTGAATAAGAAATTCAGCAATC
AGTACAAAGCCACAATAGGAGCTGACTTTCTGACCAAGGAGGTGATGGTGGATGACAGGCTAGTCACAAT
GCAGATATGGGACACAGCAGGACAGGAACGGTTCCAGTCTCTCGGTGTGGCCTTCTACAGAGGTGCAGAC
TGCTGCGTTCTGGTATTTGATGTGACTGCCCCCAACACATTCAAAACCCTAGATAGCTGGAGAGATGAGT
TTCTCATCCAGGCCAGTCCCCGAGATCCTGAAAACTTCCCATTTGTTGTGTTGGGAAACAAGATTGACCT
CGAAAACAGACAAGTGGCCACAAAGCGGGCACAGGCCTGGTGCTACAGCAAAAACAACATTCCCTACTTT
GAGACCAGTGCCAAGGAGGCCATCAACGTGGAGCAGGCGTTCCAGACGATTGCACGGAATGCACTTAAGC
AGGAAACGGAGGTGGAGCTGTACAACGAATTTCCTGAACCTATCAAACTGGACAAGAATGACCGGGCCAA
GGCCTCGGCAGAAAGCTGCAGTTGCTCTAGATTTGGGCCCAATTCCTGCAGGCGAGCTCTCGGCTCGAGC
GGCGTCTTCACACTCGAAGATTTCGTTGGGGACTGGCGACAGACAGCCGGCTACAACCTGGACCAAGTCC
TTGAACAGGGAGGTGTGTCCAGTTTGTTTCAGAATCTCGGGGTGTCCGTAACTCCGATCCAAAGGATTGT
CCTGAGCGGTGAAAATGGGCTGAAGATCGACATCCATGTCATCATCCCGTATGAAGGTCTGAGCGGCGAC
CAAATGGGCCAGATCGAAAAAATTTTTAAGGTGGTGTACCCTGTGGATGATCATCACTTTAAGGTGATCC
TGCACTATGGCACACTGGTAATCGACGGGGTTACGCCGAACATGATCGACTATTTCGGACGGCCGTATGA
AGGCATCGCCGTGTTCGACGGCAAAAAGATCACTGTAACAGGGACCCTGTGGAACGGCAACAAAATTATC
GACGAGCGCCTGATCAACCCCGACGGCTCCCTGCTGTTCCGAGTAACCATCAACGGAGTGACCGGCTGGC
GGCTGTGCGAACGCATTCTGGCGTAAGGCCGCGACTCTAGGGCATGCAAGCTGATCCGGCTGCTAACAAA
GCCCGAAAGGAAGCTGAGTTGGCTGCTGCCACCGCTGAGCAATAACTAGCATAACCCCTTGGGGCGGCCG
CTTCGAGCAGACATGATAAGATACATTGATGAGTTTGGACAAACCACAACTAGAATGCAGTGAAAAAAAT
GCTTTATTTGTGAAATTTGTGATGCTATTGCTTTATTTGTAACCATTATAAGCTGCAATAAACAAGTTAA
CAACAACAATTGCATTCATTTTATGTTTCAGGTTCAGGGGGAGATGTGGGAGGTTTTTTTAAGCAAGTAA
AACCTCTACAAATGTGGTAAAATCGAATTTTAACAAAATATTAACGCTTACAATTTCCTGATGCGGTATT
TTCTCCTTACGCATCTGTGCGGTATTTCACACCGCATACGCGGATCTGCGCAGCACCATGGCCTGAAATA
ACCTCTGAAAGAGGAACTTGGTTAGGTACCTTCTGAGGCGGAAAGAACCAGCTGTGGAATGTGTGTCAGT
TAGGGTGTGGAAAGTCCCCAGGCTCCCCAGCAGGCAGAAGTATGCAAAGCATGCATCTCAATTAGTCAGC
AACCAGGTGTGGAAAGTCCCCAGGCTCCCCAGCAGGCAGAAGTATGCAAAGCATGCATCTCAATTAGTCA
GCAACCATAGTCCCGCCCCTAACTCCGCCCATCCCGCCCCTAACTCCGCCCAGTTCCGCCCATTCTCCGC
CCCATGGCTGACTAATTTTTTTTATTTATGCAGAGGCCGAGGCCGCCTCGGCCTCTGAGCTATTCCAGAA
GTAGTGAGGAGGCTTTTTTGGAGGCCTAGGCTTTTGCAAAAAGCTCGATTCTTCTGACACTAGCGCCACC
ATGAAGAAGCCCGAACTCACCGCTACCAGCGTTGAAAAATTTCTCATCGAGAAGTTCGACAGTGTGAGCG
ACCTGATGCAGTTGTCGGAGGGCGAAGAGAGCCGAGCCTTCAGCTTCGATGTCGGCGGACGCGGCTATGT
ACTGCGGGTGAATAGCTGCGCTGATGGCTTCTACAAAGACCGCTACGTGTACCGCCACTTCGCCAGCGCT
GCACTACCCATCCCCGAAGTGTTGGACATCGGCGAGTTCAGCGAGAGCCTGACATACTGCATCAGTAGAC
GCGCCCAAGGCGTTACTCTCCAAGACCTCCCCGAAACAGAGCTGCCTGCTGTGTTACAGCCTGTCGCCGA
AGCTATGGATGCTATTGCCGCCGCCGACCTCAGTCAAACCAGCGGCTTCGGCCCATTCGGGCCCCAAGGC
ATCGGCCAGTACACAACCTGGCGGGATTTCATTTGCGCCATTGCTGATCCCCATGTCTACCACTGGCAGA
CCGTGATGGACGACACCGTGTCCGCCAGCGTAGCTCAAGCCCTGGACGAACTGATGCTGTGGGCCGAAGA
CTGTCCCGAGGTGCGCCACCTCGTCCATGCCGACTTCGGCAGCAACAACGTCCTGACCGACAACGGCCGC
ATCACCGCCGTAATCGACTGGTCCGAAGCTATGTTCGGGGACAGTCAGTACGAGGTGGCCAACATCTTCT
TCTGGCGGCCCTGGCTGGCTTGCATGGAGCAGCAGACTCGCTACTTCGAGCGCCGGCATCCCGAGCTGGC
CGGCAGCCCTCGTCTGCGAGCCTACATGCTGCGCATCGGCCTGGATCAGCTCTACCAGAGCCTCGTGGAC
GGCAACTTCGACGATGCTGCCTGGGCTCAAGGCCGCTGCGATGCCATCGTCCGCAGCGGGGCCGGCACCG
TCGGTCGCACACAAATCGCTCGCCGGAGCGCAGCCGTATGGACCGACGGCTGCGTCGAGGTGCTGGCCGA
CAGCGGCAACCGCCGGCCCAGTACACGACCGCGCGCTAAGGAGGTAGGTCGAGTTTAGACTCTAGCCATC
ACGATGGCCGCAATAAAATATCTTTATTTTCATTACATCTGTGTGTTGGTTTTTTGTGTGAATCGATAGC
GATAAGGATCCTCTTTGCGCTTGCGTTTTCCCTTGTCCAGATAGCCCAGTAGCTGACATTCATCCGGGGT
CAGCACCGTTTCTGCGGACTGGCTTTCTACGTAATGGTTTCTTAGACGTCAGGTGGCACTTTTCGGGGAA
ATGTGCGCGGAACCCCTATTTGTTTATTTTTCTAAATACATTCAAATATGTATCCGCTCATGAGACAATA
ACCCTGATAAATGCTTCAATAATATTGAAAAAGGAAGAGTATGAGTATTCAACATTTCCGTGTCGCCCTT
ATTCCCTTTTTTGCGGCATTTTGCCTTCCTGTTTTTGCTCACCCAGAAACGCTGGTGAAAGTAAAAGATG
CTGAAGATCAGTTGGGTGCACGAGTGGGTTACATCGAACTGGATCTCAACAGCGGTAAGATCCTTGAGAG
TTTTCGCCCCGAAGAACGTTTTCCAATGATGAGCACTTTCAAAGTTCTGCTATGTGGCGCGGTATTATCC
CGTATTGACGCCGGGCAAGAGCAACTCGGTCGCCGCATACACTATTCTCAGAATGACTTGGTTGAGTACT
CACCAGTCACAGAAAAGCATCTTACGGATGGCATGACAGTAAGAGAATTATGCAGTGCTGCCATAACCAT
GAGTGATAACACTGCGGCCAACTTACTTCTGACAACTATCGGAGGACCGAAGGAGCTAACCGCTTTTTTG
CACAACATGGGGGATCATGTAACTCGCCTTGATCGTTGGGAACCGGAGCTGAATGAAGCCATACCAAACG
ACGAGCGTGACACCACGATGCCTGTAGCAATGGCAACAACGTTGCGCAAACTATTAACTGGCGAACTACT
TACTCTAGCTTCCCGGCAACAATTAATAGACTGGATGGAGGCGGATAAAGTTGCAGGACCACTTCTGCGC
TCGGCCCTTCCGGCTGGCTGGTTTATTGCTGATAAATCTGGAGCCGGTGAGCGTGGGTCTCGCGGTATCA
TTGCAGCACTGGGGCCAGATGGTAAGCCCTCCCGTATCGTAGTTATCTACACGACGGGGAGTCAGGCAAC
TATGGATGAACGAAATAGACAGATCGCTGAGATAGGTGCCTCACTGATTAAGCATTGGTAATTCGAAATG
ACCGACCAAGCGACGCCCAACCGGTATCAGCTCACTCAAAGGCGGTAATACGGTTATCCACAGAATCAGG
GGATAACGCAGGAAAGAACATGTGAGCAAAAGGCCAGCAAAAGGCCAGGAACCGTAAAAAGGCCGCGTTG
CTGGCGTTTTTCCATAGGCTCCGCCCCCCTGACGAGCATCACAAAAATCGACGCTCAAGTCAGAGGTGGC
GAAACCCGACAGGACTATAAAGATACCAGGCGTTTCCCCCTGGAAGCTCCCTCGTGCGCTCTCCTGTTCC
GACCCTGCCGCTTACCGGATACCTGTCCGCCTTTCTCCCTTCGGGAAGCGTGGCGCTTTCTCATAGCTCA
CGCTGTAGGTATCTCAGTTCGGTGTAGGTCGTTCGCTCCAAGCTGGGCTGTGTGCACGAACCCCCCGTTC
AGCCCGACCGCTGCGCCTTATCCGGTAACTATCGTCTTGAGTCCAACCCGGTAAGACACGACTTATCGCC
ACTGGCAGCAGCCACTGGTAACAGGATTAGCAGAGCGAGGTATGTAGGCGGTGCTACAGAGTTCTTGAAG
TGGTGGCCTAACTACGGCTACACTAGAAGGACAGTATTTGGTATCTGCGCTCTGCTGAAGCCAGTTACCT
TCGGAAAAAGAGTTGGTAGCTCTTGATCCGGCAAACAAACCACCGCTGGTAGCGGTGGTTTTTTTGTTTG
CAAGCAGCAGATTACGCGCAGAAAAAAAGGATTTCAAGAAGATCCTTTGATCTTTTCTACGGGGTCTGAC
GCTCAGTGGAACGAAAACTCACGTTAAGGGATTTTGGTCATGAGATTATCAAAAAGGATCTTCACCTAGA
TCCTTTTATAGTCCGGAAATACAGGAACGCACGCTGGATGGCCCTTCGCTGGGATGGTGAAACCATGAAA
AATGGCAGCTTCAGTGGATTAAGTGGGGGTAATGTGGCCTGTACCCTCTGGTTGCATAGGTATTCATACG
GTTAAAATTTATCAGGCGCGATTGCGGCAGTTTTTCGGGTGGTTTGTTGCCATTTTTACCTGTCTGCTGC
CGTGATCGCGCTGAACGCGTTTTAGCGGTGCGTACAATTAAGGGATTATGGTAAATCCACTTACTGTCTG
CCCTCGTAGCCATCGAGATAAACCGCAGTACTCCGGCCACGATGCGTCCGGCGTAGAGGATCGAGATCT
