>Addgene plasmid #211098 | pNLF1-C_RAB7A:1-207 | depositor partial sequence | sequence record 411676 | Insert sequence
ATGACCTCTAGGAAGAAAGTGTTGCTGAAGGTTATCATCCTGGGAGATTCTGGAGTCGGGAAGACATCAC
TCATGAACCAGTATGTGAATAAGAAATTCAGCAATCAGTACAAAGCCACAATAGGAGCTGACTTTCTGAC
CAAGGAGGTGATGGTGGATGACAGGCTAGTCACAATGCAGATATGGGACACAGCAGGACAGGAACGGTTC
CAGTCTCTCGGTGTGGCCTTCTACAGAGGTGCAGACTGCTGCGTTCTGGTATTTGATGTGACTGCCCCCA
ACACATTCAAAACCCTAGATAGCTGGAGAGATGAGTTTCTCATCCAGGCCAGTCCCCGAGATCCTGAAAA
CTTCCCATTTGTTGTGTTGGGAAACAAGATTGACCTCGAAAACAGACAAGTGGCCACAAAGCGGGCACAG
GCCTGGTGCTACAGCAAAAACAACATTCCCTACTTTGAGACCAGTGCCAAGGAGGCCATCAACGTGGAGC
AGGCGTTCCAGACGATTGCACGGAATGCACTTAAGCAGGAAACGGAGGTGGAGCTGTACAACGAATTTCC
TGAACCTATCAAACTGGACAAGAATGACCGGGCCAAGGCCTCGGCAGAAAGCTGCAGTTGC
